>Addgene plasmid #22147 | pEBB-II-I-GFP beta isoform | addgene partial sequence | sequence record 27962 | 22147 with hTFII-I_F2
ACTATCTCCNGGTGGAGTTGTGGCCCCATCAAAGGTGAAAACTGAACCCACAGAAGATTCTGGCATTTCC
CTGGAAATGGCAGCTGTGACAGTAAAGGAAGAATCAGAAGATCCTGATTATTATCAATATAACATTCAAG
GAAGCCACCATTCTTCAGAGGGCAATGAAGGCACAGAAATGGAAGTACCAGCAGAAGATTCTACTCAACA
TGTCCCTTCAGAAACAAGTGAGGACCCTGAAGTTGAGGTGACTATTGAAGATGATGATTATTCTCCACCG
TCTAAGAGACCAAAGGCCAATGAGCTACCGCAGCCACCAGTCCCGGAACCCGCCAATGCTGGGAAGCGGA
AAGTGAGGGAGTTCAACTTCGAGAAATGGAATGCTCGCATCACTGATCTACGTAAACAAGTTGAAGAATT
GTTTGAAAGGAAATATGCTCAAGCCATAAAAGCCAAAGGTCCGGTGACGATCCCGTACCCTCTTTTCCAG
TCTCATGTTGAAGATCTTTATGTAGAAGGACTTCCTGAAGGAATTCCTTTTAAAAGGCCATCTACTTACG
GAATTCCTCGCCTGGAGAGGATATTACTTGCAAAGGAAAGGATTCGTTTTGTGATTAAAGAAACATGAGC
TTCTGAATTCAACACGTGAAGATTTACAGCTTGATAAGCCAGCTTCAGGAGTAAAGGAAGAATGGTATGC
CAGAATCACTAAATTAAGAAAGATGGTGGATCAGCTTTTCTGCAAAAAATTTGCGGAAGCCTTGGGGGAG
CACTGAAGCCAAGGCTGTACCGTACCAAAAATTTGAGGCACACCCGAATGATCTGTACGTGGAGGACTGC
CAGAAAACATTCCTTTCCGAGTCCTCATGGTATGGAATCCCAAGGCTGGAAAAATCATTCAAGTGGGCAT
CGAATTAAATTTGNTATTAAAGACCAGAACTTCTGACTCACAG
