>Addgene plasmid #22147 | pEBB-II-I-GFP beta isoform | addgene partial sequence | sequence record 27963 | 22147 with EGFP-N
TCCTCGCCCTTGCTCNCCATGGTGGCGACCGGTGGATCCCGGGCCCGCGGTACCGTCGACCACGTGGGGT
CTGGTTCTTGCTTGATCTGAGAGCTTCCATCAGTCTCTTTTATTTCTTCTGTGGCTGGAACTTCCAACTG
GCTTGGTTCAGCTGATTCTTGTATCACGGGGCCTTCTGACTCACTCTGATCAACCAGCTGGTTATTAATC
ACAAGTCCTGGAAATGGTCTAATGACCGTGAATTTGATAAACTCGGCAGAGTCTAAGATCCTTCTCATGG
AGCTGATTTCCAGGTAGCTGGGGGCTTTGAAGGACACCCCCGGGGGCATGCCATCAACCACCACACAGCC
AGGGTTAATTGTGATTTTCCTGTAGGGAACTTTCACAGGAAAACCCATACCAATAGCTTCACCAAATTTC
CGACTAAAGAGGTCATTCACTTGTTCTCTTAGCTGTCTAGCTTTTTCAACTTTCGAGAGTCTTTCATTAT
CATCATCTGGAATTGTCACCTGAATGATGTTAAGGTCTTCAACACCTGATGCAGTAGTATTAACATTGGG
TGATGAATTTATTTTTCTGGGAGGGCTCTTAGAGGANGTGCTCTCCTTAATCGCCGTCTCAAACATTTCG
GGCTTTTTAATGATGAACTTAATTTTGGCTTTGTTTCTGA
