[The description below was written by a language model from this plasmid's Addgene catalogue record.]
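Description:
pEBB-II-I-GFP beta isoform is a mammalian expression plasmid built on the pEBB backbone (about 6 kb without insert) that carries the beta splice isoform of human TFII-I, the multifunctional transcription factor encoded by GTF2I. The insert is roughly 2.9 kb and was placed into the vector by restriction cloning between BamHI at the 5′ end and SnaBI at the 3′ end; the record does not say whether these sites survived cloning, and the depositor cautions that the internal restriction sites listed for the construct may not be accurate. The plasmid is propagated in E. coli under ampicillin selection. Its copy number is recorded as unknown, and no mammalian selection marker or origin of replication is described.

The TFII-I beta coding sequence is fused at its C terminus to GFP, so that the expressed protein can be followed by fluorescence in transfected cells. The promoter is not explicitly stated in the record, but the recommended 5′ sequencing primer is an EF-1α forward primer, which suggests that expression is driven by an EF-1α promoter; the 3′ primer reads back from the start of the GFP coding region, consistent with the C-terminal fusion arrangement. No feature table is available, so polyadenylation signals and other regulatory elements cannot be confirmed. The associated publication concerns the alternatively spliced isoforms of TFII-I, their complex formation, nuclear translocation and differential effects on gene regulation, indicating that this construct is suited to visualising the subcellular localisation of the beta isoform and comparing its behaviour and transcriptional activity with other TFII-I isoforms in mammalian cells.
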