Addgene plasmid #22147: pEBB-II-I-GFP beta isoform
Depositing lab: Ananda Roy. Depositing organization: Tufts University. Publication: Alternatively spliced isoforms of TFII-I. Complex formation, nuclear translocation, and differential gene regulation. Cheriyath V, Roy AL. J Biol Chem. 2000 Aug 25. 275(34):26300-8. 10.1074/jbc.M002980200 PubMed 10854432.
Backbone
  Vector backbone: pEBB
  Backbone size w/o insert (bp): 6000
  Vector type: Mammalian Expression
Growth in bacteria
  Bacterial resistance: Ampicillin, 100 μg/mL
  Growth temperature: 37°C
  Growth strain: DH5alpha
  Copy number: Unknown
Gene/Insert
  Gene/Insert name: TFII-I (alt name: TFII-I beta isoform)
  Species: H. sapiens (human)
  Insert size (bp): 2900
  Entrez Gene: GTF2I (a.k.a. BAP135, BTKAP1, DIWS, GTFII-I, IB291, SPIN, TFII-I, WBS, WBSCR6)
  Tag / fusion protein: GFP (C terminal on insert)
  Cloning method: Restriction Enzyme; 5′ cloning site BamHI (unknown if destroyed); 3′ cloning site SnaB1 (unknown if destroyed)
  Sequencing primers: 5′ EF-1a Forward; 3′ EGFP-N
Terms and licenses: Academic/Nonprofit Terms; Industry Terms: Not Available to Industry
Depositor comments: The internal restriction sites may not be correct
How to cite: pEBB-II-I-GFP beta isoform was a gift from Ananda Roy (Addgene plasmid # 22147 ; http://n2t.net/addgene:22147 ; RRID:Addgene_22147)
